>Addgene plasmid #11493 | pGEX-mdm2C464A/2855 | addgene partial sequence | sequence record 42710 | pGEX-5 5'-GGGCTGGCAAGCCACGTTTGGTG-3'
GGATCCCCGGAATTCACCATGGTGAGGAGCAGGCAAATGTGCAATACCAACATGTCTGTACCTACTGATG
GTGCTGTAACCACCTCACAGATTCCAGCTTCGGAACAAGAGACCCTGGTTAGACCAAAGCCATTGCTTTT
GAAGTTATTAAAGTCTGTTGGTGCACAAAAAGACACTTATACTATGAAAGAGGTTCTTTTTTATCTTGGC
CAGTATATTATGACTAAACGATTATATGATGAGAAGCAACAACATATTGTATATTGTTCAAATGATCTTC
TAGGAGATTTGTTTGGCGTGCCAAGCTTCTCTGTGAAAGAGCACAGGAAAATATATACCATGATCTACAG
GAACTTGGTAGTAGTCAATCAGCAGGAATCATCGGACTCAGGTACATCTGTGAGTGAGAACAGGTGTCAC
CTTGAAGGTGGGAGTGATCAAAAGGACCTTGTACAAGAGCTTCAGGAAGAGAAACCTTCATCTTCACATT
TGGTTTCTAGACCATCTACCTCATCTAGAAGGAGAGCAATTAGTGAGACAGAAGAAAATTCAGATGAATT
ATCTGGTGAACGACAAAGAAAACGCCACAAATCTGATAGTATTTCCCTTTCCTTTGATGAAAGCCTGGCT
CTGTGTGTAATAAGGGAGATATGTTGTGAAAGAAGCAGTAGCAGTGAATCTACAGGGACGCCATCGAATC
CGGATCTTGATGCTGGTGTAAGTGAACATTCAGGTGATTGGTTGGATCAGGATTCAGTTTCAGATCAGTT
TAGTGTAGAATTTGAAGTTGAATCTCTCGACTCAGAAGATTATAGCCTTAGTGAAGAAGGACAAGAACTC
TCAGATGAAGATGATGAGGTATATCAAGTTACTGTGTATCAGGCAGG
