[The description below was written by a language model from this plasmid's Addgene catalogue record.]
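Description:
pGEX-mdm2C464A/2855 is a bacterial expression plasmid built on the pGEX4T1 backbone (about 4.9 kb without insert) for producing a mutant form of human MDM2 (also called HDM2) as a glutathione S-transferase fusion in E. coli. It is maintained as a high-copy plasmid under ampicillin selection. The roughly 2 kb MDM2 insert was placed into the vector's EcoRI site, with the same site retained at both ends, so orientation depends on the clone rather than being forced by the cloning strategy. The GST tag is supplied by the backbone and sits at the N terminus of MDM2. The record gives no feature table and does not name the promoter. pGEX-series vectors generally drive the GST fusion from an IPTG-inducible tac promoter under lacI control, and the 4T series carries a thrombin cleavage site between GST and the insert, but these details are not confirmed here.

The insert carries a C464A substitution. The associated publication describes MDM2 as a RING finger-dependent ubiquitin protein ligase for itself and p53, which suggests that this cysteine-to-alanine change targets a RING finger residue, although the record does not state the functional consequence of the mutation. In that context, the construct would most plausibly serve as a source of glutathione-affinity-purifiable mutant protein to be compared with wild-type GST-MDM2, for example in in vitro ubiquitination assays or GST pull-down experiments. Part of the plasmid was derived from an earlier MDM2 construct made by another laboratory.
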