Addgene plasmid #11493: pGEX-mdm2C464A/2855
Depositing lab: Allan Weissman. Depositing organization: National Cancer Institute (NCI). Publication: Mdm2 is a RING finger-dependent ubiquitin protein ligase for itself and p53. Fang S, Jensen JP, Ludwig RL, Vousden KH, Weissman AM. J Biol Chem. 2000 Mar 24. 275(12):8945-51. 10.1074/jbc.275.12.8945 PubMed 10722742.
Backbone
  Vector backbone: pGEX4T1
  Backbone manufacturer: GE-Amersham
  Backbone size w/o insert (bp): 4900
  Vector type: Bacterial Expression
Growth in bacteria
  Bacterial resistance: Ampicillin, 100 μg/mL
  Growth temperature: 37°C
  Growth strain: DH5alpha
  Copy number: High Copy
Gene/Insert
  Gene/Insert name: mdm2 (alt name: hdm2)
  Species: H. sapiens (human)
  Insert size (bp): 2000
  Mutation: C464A
  GenBank ID: NM_002392
  Entrez Gene: MDM2 (a.k.a. ACTFS, HDMX, LSKB, hdm2)
  Tag / fusion protein: GST (N terminal on backbone)
  Cloning method: Restriction Enzyme; 5′ cloning site EcoR I (not destroyed); 3′ cloning site EcoR I (not destroyed)
  Sequencing primers: 5′ Amersham 5' pGEX; 3′ Amersham 3' pGEX
Resource information
  A portion of this plasmid was derived from a plasmid made by: AJ Levine, Princeton Univ PMID 8529093
Terms and licenses: Academic/Nonprofit Terms; Industry Terms: Not Available to Industry
How to cite: pGEX-mdm2C464A/2855 was a gift from Allan Weissman (Addgene plasmid # 11493 ; http://n2t.net/addgene:11493 ; RRID:Addgene_11493)
